>Addgene plasmid #61307 | pcDNA3-FLAG-LplA(AAG) | depositor full sequence | sequence record 99628 | pcDNA3-FLAG-LplA(AAG) sequence 6558 bps
GACGGATCGGGAGATCTCCCGATCCCCTATGGTCGACTCTCAGTACAATCTGCTCTGATGCCGCATAGTT
AAGCCAGTATCTGCTCCCTGCTTGTGTGTTGGAGGTCGCTGAGTAGTGCGCGAGCAAAATTTAAGCTACA
ACAAGGCAAGGCTTGACCGACAATTGCATGAAGAATCTGCTTAGGGTTAGGCGTTTTGCGCTGCTTCGCG
ATGTACGGGCCAGATATACGCGTTGACATTGATTATTGACTAGTTATTAATAGTAATCAATTACGGGGTC
ATTAGTTCATAGCCCATATATGGAGTTCCGCGTTACATAACTTACGGTAAATGGCCCGCCTGGCTGACCG
CCCAACGACCCCCGCCCATTGACGTCAATAATGACGTATGTTCCCATAGTAACGCCAATAGGGACTTTCC
ATTGACGTCAATGGGTGGACTATTTACGGTAAACTGCCCACTTGGCAGTACATCAAGTGTATCATATGCC
AAGTACGCCCCCTATTGACGTCAATGACGGTAAATGGCCCGCCTGGCATTATGCCCAGTACATGACCTTA
TGGGACTTTCCTACTTGGCAGTACATCTACGTATTAGTCATCGCTATTACCATGGTGATGCGGTTTTGGC
AGTACATCAATGGGCGTGGATAGCGGTTTGACTCACGGGGATTTCCAAGTCTCCACCCCATTGACGTCAA
TGGGAGTTTGTTTTGGCACCAAAATCAACGGGACTTTCCAAAATGTCGTAACAACTCCGCCCCATTGACG
CAAATGGGCGGTAGGCGTGTACGGTGGGAGGTCTATATAAGCAGAGCTCTCTGGCTAACTAGAGAACCCA
CTGCTTACTGGCTTATCGAAATTAATACGACTCACTATAGGGAGACCCAAGCTTGCGGCCGCCACCATGG
TGCGGGGTTCTCATCATCATCATCATCATGGTATGGCTAGCATGACTGGTGGACAGCAAATGGGTCGGGA
TCTGTACGACGATGACGATAAGGATCCAGACTACAAGGATGACGACGATAAGATGAGCACCCTGAGACTG
CTGATCAGCGACAGCTACGACCCCTGGTTCAACCTGGCCGTGGCCGAGTGCATCTTCAGACAGATGCCCG
CCACCCAGAGAGTGCTGTTCCTGTGGAGAAACGCCGACACCGTGGTGATCGGCAGAGCCCAGAACCCCTG
GAAGGAGTGCAACACCAGAAGAATGGAGGAGGACAACGTGAGACTGGCCAGAAGAAGCAGCGGCGGCGGC
GCCGTGTTCCACGACCTGGGCAACACCTGCTTCACCTTCATGGCCGGCAAGCCCGAGTACGACAAGACCA
TCAGCACCAGCATCGTGCTGAACGCCCTGAACGCCCTGGGCGTGAGCGCCGAGGCCAGCGGCAGAAACGA
CCTGGTGGTGAAGACCGTGGAGGGCGACAGAAAGGTGAGCGGCAGCGCCTACAGAGAGACCAAGGACAGA
GGCGCCCACGGCGGCACCCTGCTGCTGAACGCCGACCTGAGCAGACTGGCCAACTACCTGAACCCCGACA
AGAAGAAGCTGGCCGCCAAGGGCATCACCAGCGTGAGAAGCAGAGTGACCAACCTGACCGAGCTGCTGCC
CGGCATCACCCACGAGCAGGTGTGCGAGGCCATCACCGAGGCCTTCTTCGCCCACTACGGCGAGAGAGTG
GAGGCCGAGATCATCAGCCCCAACAAGACCCCCGACCTGCCCAACTTCGCCGAGACCTTCGCCAGACAGA
GCAGCTGGGAGTGGAACTTCGGCCAGGCCCCCGCCTTCAGCCACCTGCTGGACGAGAGATTCACCTGGGG
CGGCGTGGAGCTGCACTTCGACGTGGAGAAGGGCCACATCACCAGAGCCCAGGTGTTCACCGACAGCCTG
AACCCCGCCCCCCTGGAGGCCCTGGCCGGCAGACTGCAGGGCTGCCTGTACAGAGCCGACATGCTGCAGC
AGGAGTGCGAGGCCCTGCTGGTGGACTTCCCCGAGCAGGAGAAGGAGCTGAGAGAGCTGAGCGCCTGGAT
GGCCGGCGCCGTGAGATAAGAATTCTGCAGATATCCATCACACTGGCGGCCGCTCGAGCATGCATCTAGA
GGGCCCTATTCTATAGTGTCACCTAAATGCTAGAGCTCGCTGATCAGCCTCGACTGTGCCTTCTAGTTGC
CAGCCATCTGTTGTTTGCCCCTCCCCCGTGCCTTCCTTGACCCTGGAAGGTGCCACTCCCACTGTCCTTT
CCTAATAAAATGAGGAAATTGCATCGCATTGTCTGAGTAGGTGTCATTCTATTCTGGGGGGTGGGGTGGG
GCAGGACAGCAAGGGGGAGGATTGGGAAGACAATAGCAGGCATGCTGGGGATGCGGTGGGCTCTATGGCT
TCTGAGGCGGAAAGAACCAGCTGGGGCTCTAGGGGGTATCCCC
[124 nt withheld, positions 2424-2547]
C
[32 nt withheld, positions 2549-2580]
CA
[57 nt withheld, positions 2583-2639]
A
[49 nt withheld, positions 2641-2689]
CCTTTGACGTTGGAGTCCACGTTCTTT
[37 nt withheld, positions 2717-2753]
ACCCTATCTCGGTCTATTCTTTTGATTTATAAGGGATTTTGGGGATTTCGGCCTATTGGTTAAAAAATGA
GCTGATTTAACAAAAATTTAACGCGAATTAATTCTGTGGAATGTGTGTCAGTTAGGGTGTGGAAAGTCCC
CAGGCTCCCCAGGCAGGCAGAAGTATGCAAAGCATGCATCTCAATTAGTCAGCAACCAGGTGTGGAAAGT
CCCCAGGCTCCCCAGCAGGCAGAAGTATGCAAAGCATGCATCTCAATTAGTCAGCAACCATAGTCCCGCC
CCTAACTCCGCCCATCCCGCCCCTAACTCCGCCCAGTTCCGCCCATTCTCCGCCCCATGGCTGACTAATT
TTTTTTATTTATGCAGAGGCCGAGGCCGCCTCTGCCTCTGAGCTATTCCAGAAGTAGTGAGGAGGCTTTT
TTGGAGGCCTAGGCTTTTGCAAAAAGCTCCCGGGAGCTTGTATATCCATTTTCGGATCTGATCAAGAGAC
AGGATGAGGATCGTTTCGCATGATTGAACAAGATGGATTGCACGCAGGTTCTCCGGCCGCTTGGGTGGAG
AGGCTATTCGGCTATGACTGGGCACAACAGACAATCGGCTGCTCTGATGCCGCCGTGTTCCGGCTGTCAG
CGCAGGGGCGCCCGGTTCTTTTTGTCAAGACCGACCTGTCCGGTGCCCTGAATGAACTGCAGGACGAGGC
AGCGCGGCTATCGTGGCTGGCCACGACGGGCGTTCCTTGCGCAGCTGTGCTCGACGTTGTCACTGAAGCG
GGAAGGGACTGGCTGCTATTGGGCGAAGTGCCGGGGCAGGATCTCCTGTCATCTCACCTTGCTCCTGCCG
AGAAAGTATCCATCATGGCTGATGCAATGCGGCGGCTGCATACGCTTGATCCGGCTACCTGCCCATTCGA
CCACCAAGCGAAACATCGCATCGAGCGAGCACGTACTCGGATGGAAGCCGGTCTTGTCGATCAGGATGAT
CTGGACGAAGAGCATCAGGGGCTCGCGCCAGCCGAACTGTTCGCCAGGCTCAAGGCGCGCATGCCCGACG
GCGAGGATCTCGTCGTGACCCATGGCGATGCCTGCTTGCCGAATATCATGGTGGAAAATGGCCGCTTTTC
TGGATTCATCGACTGTGGCCGGCTGGGTGTGGCGGACCGCTATCAGGACATAGCGTTGGCTACCCGTGAT
ATTGCTGAAGAGCTTGGCGGCGAATGGGCTGACCGCTTCCTCGTGCTTTACGGTATCGCCGCTCCCGATT
CGCAGCGCATCGCCTTCTATCGCCTTCTTGACGAGTTCTTCTGAGCGGGACTCTGGGGTTCGAAATGACC
GACCAAGCGACGCCCAACCTGCCATCACGAGATTTCGATTCCACCGCCGCCTTCTATGAAAGGTTGGGCT
TCGGAATCGTTTTCCGGGACGCCGGCTGGATGATCCTCCAGCGCGGGGATCTCATGCTGGAGTTCTTCGC
CCACCCCAACTTGTTTATTGCAGCTTATAATGGTTACAAATAAAGCAATAGCATCACAAATTTCACAAAT
AAAGCATTTTTTTCACTGCATTCTAGTTGTGGTTTGTCCAAACTCATCAATGTATCTTATCATGTCTGTA
TACCGTCGACCTCTAGCTAGAGCTTGGCGTAATCATGGTCATAGCTGTTTCCTGTGTGAAATTGTTATCC
GCTCACAATTCCACACAACATACGAGCCGGAAGCATAAAGTGTAAAGCCTGGGGTGCCTAATGAGTGAGC
TAACTCACATTAATTGCGTTGCGCTCACTGCCCGCTTTCCAGTCGGGAAACCTGTCGTGCCAGCTGCATT
AATGAATCGGCCAACGCGCGGGGAGAGGCGGTTTGCGTATTGGGCGCTCTTCCGCTTCCTCGCTCACTGA
CTCGCTGCGCTCGGTCGTTCGGCTGCGGCGAGCGGTATCAGCTCACTCAAAGGCGGTAATACGGTTATCC
ACAGAATCAGGGGATAACGCAGGAAAGAACATGTGAGCAAAAGGCCAGCAAAAGGCCAGGAACCGTAAAA
AGGCCGCGTTGCTGGCGTTTTTCCATAGGCTCCGCCCCCCTGACGAGCATCACAAAAATCGACGCTCAAG
TCAGAGGTGGCGAAACCCGACAGGACTATAAAGATACCAGGCGTTTCCCCCTGGAAGCTCCCTCGTGCGC
TCTCCTGTTCCGACCCTGCCGCTTACCGGATACCTGTCCGCCTTTCTCCCTTCGGGAAGCGTGGCGCTTT
CTCAATGCTCACGCTGTAGGTATCTCAGTTCGGTGTAGGTCGTTCGCTCCAAGCTGGGCTGTGTGCACGA
ACCCCCCGTTCAGCCCGACCGCTGCGCCTTATCCGGTAACTATCGTCTTGAGTCCAACCCGGTAAGACAC
GACTTATCGCCACTGGCAGCAGCCACTGGTAACAGGATTAGCAGAGCGAGGTATGTAGGCGGTGCTACAG
AGTTCTTGAAGTGGTGGCCTAACTACGGCTACACTAGAAGGACAGTATTTGGTATCTGCGCTCTGCTGAA
GCCAGTTACCTTCGGAAAAAGAGTTGGTAGCTCTTGATCCGGCAAACAAACCACCGCTGGTAGCGGTGGT
TTTTTTGTTTGCAAGCAGCAGATTACGCGCAGAAAAAAAGGATCTCAAGAAGATCCTTTGATCTTTTCTA
CGGGGTCTGACGCTCAGTGGAACGAAAACTCACGTTAAGGGATTTTGGTCATGAGATTATCAAAAAGGAT
CTTCACCTAGATCCTTTTAAATTAAAAATGAAGTTTTAAATCAATCTAAAGTATATATGAGTAAACTTGG
TCTGACAGTTACCAATGCTTAATCAGTGAGGCACCTATCTCAGCGATCTGTCTATTTCGTTCATCCATAG
TTGCCTGACTCCCCGTCGTGTAGATAACTACGATACGGGAGGGCTTACCATCTGGCCCCAGTGCTGCAAT
GATACCGCGAGACCCACGCTCACCGGCTCCAGATTTATCAGCAATAAACCAGCCAGCCGGAAGGGCCGAG
CGCAGAAGTGGTCCTGCAACTTTATCCGCCTCCATCCAGTCTATTAATTGTTGCCGGGAAGCTAGAGTAA
GTAGTTCGCCAGTTAATAGTTTGCGCAACGTTGTTGCCATTGCTACAGGCATCGTGGTGTCACGCTCGTC
GTTTGGTATGGCTTCATTCAGCTCCGGTTCCCAACGATCAAGGCGAGTTACATGATCCCCCATGTTGTGC
AAAAAAGCGGTTAGCTCCTTCGGTCCTCCGATCGTTGTCAGAAGTAAGTTGGCCGCAGTGTTATCACTCA
TGGTTATGGCAGCACTGCATAATTCTCTTACTGTCATGCCATCCGTAAGATGCTTTTCTGTGACTGGTGA
GTACTCAACCAAGTCATTCTGAGAATAGTGTATGCGGCGACCGAGTTGCTCTTGCCCGGCGTCAATACGG
GATAATACCGCGCCACATAGCAGAACTTTAAAAGTGCTCATCATTGGAAAACGTTCTTCGGGGCGAAAAC
TCTCAAGGATCTTACCGCTGTTGAGATCCAGTTCGATGTAACCCACTCGTGCACCCAACTGATCTTCAGC
ATCTTTTACTTTCACCAGCGTTTCTGGGTGAGCAAAAACAGGAAGGCAAAATGCCGCAAAAAAGGGAATA
AGGGCGACACGGAAATGTTGAATACTCATACTCTTCCTTTTTCAATATTATTGAAGCATTTATCAGGGTT
ATTGTCTCATGAGCGGATACATATTTGAATGTATTTAGAAAAATAAACAAATAGGGGTTCCGCGCACATT
TCCCCGAAAAGTGCCACCTGACGTC
Features (pLannotate 1.2.2; 25 found; start..end, strand, type, name):
     36..80      -  misc_feature   bom (fragment): basis of mobility region from pBR322
    235..614     +  enhancer       CMV enhancer: human cytomegalovirus immediate early enhancer
    615..818     +  promoter       CMV promoter: human cytomegalovirus (CMV) immediate early promoter
    814..847     +  LTR            5' LTR (truncated) (fragment): truncated 5' long terminal repeat (LTR) from HIV-1
    863..881     +  promoter       T7 promoter: promoter for bacteriophage T7 RNA polymerase
    922..942     +  CDS            capTEV™ (fragment): composite tag for in vivo biotinylation, TEV protease cleavage, and 6xHis tagging
    943..975     +  CDS            T7 tag (gene 10 leader): leader peptide from bacteriophage T7 gene 10 promotes efficient translation in E. coli
    979..1002    +  CDS            Xpress™ tag: Xpress™ epitope tag, including an enterokinase recognition and cleavage site
   1012..1034    +  CDS            3xFLAG (fragment): three tandem FLAG® epitope tags
   1033..2046    +  CDS            lplA: LPLA_ECOLI - Also known as yjjF. Experimental evidence at protein level: Swiss-Prot protein existence level 1. Catalyzes both the ATP-dependent activation of exogenously supplied lipoate to lipoyl-AMP and the transfer of the activated lipoyl onto the lipoyl domains of lipoate-dependent enzymes. Is also able to catalyze very poorly the transfer of lipoyl and octanoyl moiety from their acyl carrier protein. From Escherichia coli (strain K12).
   2110..2128    -  promoter       SP6 promoter: promoter for bacteriophage SP6 RNA polymerase
   2154..2378    +  polyA_signal   bGH poly(A) signal: bovine growth hormone polyadenylation signal
   2382..2403    +  promoter       SV40 promoter (fragment): SV40 enhancer and early promoter
   2424..2852    +  rep_origin     f1 ori (sequence partly withheld): f1 bacteriophage origin of replication; arrow indicates direction of (+) strand synthesis
   2866..3196    +  promoter       SV40 promoter: SV40 enhancer and early promoter
   3263..4054    +  CDS            neo: KKA2_KLEPN - Also known as kan, nptII. Experimental evidence at protein level: Swiss-Prot protein existence level 1. Resistance to kanamycin, neomycin, paromomycin, ribostamycin, butirosin and gentamicin B. From Klebsiella pneumoniae.
   4078..4236    +  CDS            ble (fragment): BLE_KLEPN - Experimental evidence at protein level: Swiss-Prot protein existence level 1. Binding protein with a strong affinity to the bleomycin family of antibiotics. Binds to CL990; an antimitotic-antibiotic compound. From Klebsiella pneumoniae.
   4231..4352    +  polyA_signal   SV40 poly(A) signal: SV40 polyadenylation signal
   4425..4441    -  protein_bind   lac operator: The lac repressor binds to the lac operator to inhibit transcription in E. coli. This inhibition can be relieved by adding lactose or isopropyl-β-D-thiogalactopyranoside (IPTG). lac repressor encoded by lacI
   4449..4479    -  promoter       lac promoter: promoter for the E. coli lac operon
   4494..4515    -  protein_bind   CAP binding site: CAP binding activates transcription in the presence of cAMP. E. coli catabolite activator protein
   4528..4620    -  CDS            lacI (fragment): lac repressor; lacI; The lac repressor binds to the lac operator to inhibit transcription in E. coli. This inhibition can be relieved by adding lactose or isopropyl-β-D-thiogalactopyranoside (IPTG).
   4803..5391    -  rep_origin     ori: high-copy-number ColE1/pMB1/pBR322/pUC origin of replication
   5562..6422    -  CDS            AmpR: β-lactamase; bla; confers resistance to ampicillin, carbenicillin, and related antibiotics
   6423..6527    -  promoter       AmpR promoter: bla
