[The description below was written by a language model from this plasmid's Addgene catalogue record and pLannotate feature annotations shown in this document.]
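Description:
pcDNA3-FLAG-LplA(AAG) is a 6,558 bp mammalian expression plasmid built on the pcDNA3 backbone. It is propagated in E. coli through a high-copy ColE1/pUC-type origin and selected with ampicillin via the β-lactamase gene. An f1 origin is also present, which permits single-stranded DNA production. For selection in mammalian cells, the backbone carries a neomycin/kanamycin phosphotransferase gene driven by the SV40 enhancer/early promoter and terminated by the SV40 polyadenylation signal. Several small annotations, including the truncated HIV-1 LTR, ble, lacI and bom fragments, are short partial matches and appear to be backbone remnants rather than functional parts.

The payload is E. coli lipoic acid ligase (LplA) carrying three substitutions, E20A, F147A and H149G. These give the "AAG" name and correspond to the engineered resorufin ligase described in the record. The coding sequence was inserted between HindIII and EcoRI sites. It is transcribed from the human CMV immediate-early enhancer and promoter and terminated by the bovine growth hormone polyadenylation signal. T7 and SP6 phage promoters flank the cloning region. Upstream of the enzyme sits a string of N-terminal tags: 6xHis, the T7 gene 10 leader tag, the Xpress epitope with its enterokinase site, and a FLAG epitope immediately before LplA. The annotation tool labels the 6xHis and FLAG tags as partial matches to larger composite tags.

According to the record, the plasmid is used to express the resorufin ligase in mammalian cells, with the FLAG epitope allowing immunofluorescence detection of the enzyme. The associated work concerns a computationally designed red fluorophore ligase for site-specific labeling of proteins in living cells.
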