Addgene plasmid #61307: pcDNA3-FLAG-LplA(AAG)
Purpose: Contains FLAG epitope for immunofluorescence detection of resorufin ligase for mammalian cell expression
Depositing lab: Alice Ting. Depositing organization: Massachusetts Institute of Technology. Publication: Computational design of a red fluorophore ligase for site-specific protein labeling in living cells. Liu DS, Nivon LG, Richter F, Goldman PJ, Deerinck TJ, Yao JZ, Richardson D, Phipps WS, Ye AZ, Ellisman MH, Drennan CL, Baker D, Ting AY. Proc Natl Acad Sci U S A. 2014 Oct 28;111(43):E4551-9. doi: 10.1073/pnas.1404736111. Epub 2014 Oct 13. PubMed 25313043.
Backbone
  Vector backbone: pcDNA3
  Backbone size w/o insert (bp): 5190
  Total vector size (bp): 6558
  Vector type: Mammalian Expression
Growth in bacteria
  Bacterial resistance: Ampicillin, 100 μg/mL
  Growth temperature: 37°C
  Growth strain: XL1 Blue
  Copy number: Unknown
Gene/Insert
  Gene/Insert name: E. coli lipoic acid ligase (alt name: LpIA)
  Species: E.coli
  Insert size (bp): 1038
  Mutation: E20A, F147A, H149G
  Promoter: CMV
  Tag / fusion protein: 6xHis (N terminal on insert); T7 tag (N terminal on insert); Xpress epitope (N terminal on insert); Flag (N terminal on insert)
  Cloning method: Restriction Enzyme; 5′ cloning site HindIII (not destroyed); 3′ cloning site EcoRI (not destroyed)
  Sequencing primers: 5′ CMV-F; 3′ BGH-rev
Terms and licenses: Academic/Nonprofit Terms; Industry Terms: Not Available to Industry
How to cite: pcDNA3-FLAG-LplA(AAG) was a gift from Alice Ting (Addgene plasmid # 61307 ; http://n2t.net/addgene:61307 ; RRID:Addgene_61307)
