>Addgene plasmid #61307 | pcDNA3-FLAG-LplA(AAG) | addgene partial sequence | sequence record 105888 | CMV-F 5'-CGCAAATGGGCGGTAGGCGTG-3'
CTATATAAGCAGAGCTCTCTGGCTAACTAGAGAACCCACTGCTTACTGGCTTATCGAAATTAATACGACT
CACTATAGGGAGACCCAAGCTTGCGGCCGCCACCATGGTGCGGGGTTCTCATCATCATCATCATCATGGT
ATGGCTAGCATGACTGGTGGACAGCAAATGGGTCGGGATCTGTACGACGATGACGATAAGGATCCAGACT
ACAAGGATGACGACGATAAGATGAGCACCCTGAGACTGCTGATCAGCGACAGCTACGACCCCTGGTTCAA
CCTGGCCGTGGCCGAGTGCATCTTCAGACAGATGCCCGCCACCCAGAGAGTGCTGTTCCTGTGGAGAAAC
GCCGACACCGTGGTGATCGGCAGAGCCCAGAACCCCTGGAAGGAGTGCAACACCAGAAGAATGGAGGAGG
ACAACGTGAGACTGGCCAGAAGAAGCAGCGGCGGCGGCGCCGTGTTCCACGACCTGGGCAACACCTGCTT
CACCTTCATGGCCGGCAAGCCCGAGTACGACAAGACCATCAGCACCAGCATCGTGCTGAACGCCCTGAAC
GCCCTGGGCGTGAGCGCCGAGGCCAGCGGCAGAAACGACCTGGTGGTGAAGACCGTGGAGGGCGACAGAA
AGGTGAGCGGCAGCGCCTACAGAGAGACCAAGGACAGAGGCGCCCACGGCGGCACCCTGCTGCTGAACGC
CGACCTGAGCAGACTGGCCAACTACCTGAACCCCGACAAGAAGAAGCTGGCCGCCAAGGGCATCACCAGC
GTGAGAAGCAGAGTGACCAACCTGACCGAGCTGCTGCCCGGCATCACCCACGAGCAGGTGTGCGAGGCCA
TCACCGAGGCCTTCTTCGCCCACTACGGCGAGAGAGTGGAGGCCGAGATCATCAGCCCCAACAAGACCCC
CGACCTGCCCAACTTCGCCGAGACCTTCGCCAGA
