>Addgene plasmid #61307 | pcDNA3-FLAG-LplA(AAG) | addgene partial sequence | sequence record 105890 | BGH-rev 5'-TAGAAGGCACAGTCGAGG-3'
GCATTTAGGTGACACTATAGAATAGGGCCCTCTAGATGCATGCTCGAGCGGCCGCCAGTGTGATGGATAT
CTGCAGAATTCTTATCTCACGGCGCCGGCCATCCAGGCGCTCAGCTCTCTCAGCTCCTTCTCCTGCTCGG
GGAAGTCCACCAGCAGGGCCTCGCACTCCTGCTGCAGCATGTCGGCTCTGTACAGGCAGCCCTGCAGTCT
GCCGGCCAGGGCCTCCAGGGGGGCGGGGTTCAGGCTGTCGGTGAACACCTGGGCTCTGGTGATGTGGCCC
TTCTCCACGTCGAAGTGCAGCTCCACGCCGCCCCAGGTGAATCTCTCGTCCAGCAGGTGGCTGAAGGCGG
GGGCCTGGCCGAAGTTCCACTCCCAGCTGCTCTGTCTGGCGAAGGTCTCGGCGAAGTTGGGCAGGTCGGG
GGTCTTGTTGGGGCTGATGATCTCGGCCTCCACTCTCTCGCCGTAGTGGGCGAAGAAGGCCTCGGTGATG
GCCTCGCACACCTGCTCGTGGGTGATGCCGGGCAGCAGCTCGGTCAGGTTGGTCACTCTGCTTCTCACGC
TGGTGATGCCCTTGGCGGCCAGCTTCTTCTTGTCGGGGTTCAGGTAGTTGGCCAGTCTGCTCAGGTCGGC
GTTCAGCAGCAGGGTGCCGCCGTGGGCGCCTCTGTCCTTGGTCTCTCTGTAGGCGCTGCCGCTCACCTTT
CTGTCGCCCTCCACGGTCTTCACCACCAGGTCGTTTCTGCCGCTGGCCTCGGCGCTCACGCCCAGGGCGT
TCAGGGCGTTCAGCACGATGCTGGTGCTGATGGTCTTGTCGTACTCGGGCTTGCCGGCCATGAAGGTGAA
GCAGGTGTTGCCCAGGTCGTGGAACACGGCGCCGCCGCCGCTGCTTCTTCTGGCCAGTCTCACGTTGTCC
TCCTCCATTCTTCTGGTGTTGCACTCCTTCCAGGGGTTCTGGGCTCTGCCGATCACCACGGTGTCGGCGT
TTCTCCACAGGAACAGCACTCTCTGGGTGGCGGGCATCTGTCTGAAGATGCACTCGGCCACGGCCAGGTT
GAACCAGGGGTCGTAGCTGTCGCTGATCAGCAGT
